Addgene plasmid #129716: pSH-EFIRES-P-AtAFB2-mCherry
Purpose: AAVS1 safe harbor targeting vector expressing AtAFB2-mCherry
Depositing lab: Elina Ikonen. Depositing organization: University of Helsinki. Publication: An efficient auxin-inducible degron system with low basal degradation in human cells. Li S, Prasanna X, Salo VT, Vattulainen I, Ikonen E. Nat Methods. 2019 Aug 26. pii: 10.1038/s41592-019-0512-x. doi: 10.1038/s41592-019-0512-x. PubMed 31451765.
Backbone
  Vector backbone: pSH-EFIRES-P
  Backbone size w/o insert (bp): 8200
  Total vector size (bp): 10671
  Vector type: Mammalian Expression, CRISPR, TALEN ; Human safe harbor locus (A AVS1) site-specific integration
  Selectable markers: Puromycin ; mCherry for FACS enrichment
Growth in bacteria
  Bacterial resistance: Ampicillin, 100 μg/mL
  Growth temperature: 37°C
  Growth strain: DH5alpha
  Copy number: High Copy
Gene/Insert
  Gene/Insert name: AFB2 (alt name: auxin signaling F-box 2)
  Species: A. thaliana (mustard weed)
  Insert size (bp): 2445
  Mutation: codon optimized
  Entrez Gene: AFB2 (a.k.a. AT3G26810, auxin signaling F-box 2)
  Promoter: EF1a
  Tag / fusion protein: mCherry (C terminal on insert)
  Cloning method: Restriction Enzyme; 5′ cloning site BglII (not destroyed); 3′ cloning site NotI (not destroyed)
  Sequencing primers: 5′ tctctccacaggtgtccact; 3′ acaccggccttattccaagc
Resource information
  A portion of this plasmid was derived from a plasmid made by: AtAFB2 codon-optimized and synthesized by Genscript.
Terms and licenses: Academic/Nonprofit Terms; Industry Terms: Not Available to Industry
How to cite: pSH-EFIRES-P-AtAFB2-mCherry was a gift from Elina Ikonen (Addgene plasmid # 129716 ; http://n2t.net/addgene:129716 ; RRID:Addgene_129716)
