[The description below was written by a language model from this plasmid's Addgene catalogue record and pLannotate feature annotations shown in this document.]
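Description:
pSH-EFIRES-P-AtAFB2-mCherry is a 10.7 kb donor plasmid for site-specific integration of an expression cassette into the human AAVS1 safe harbor locus, located in intron 1 of PPP1R12C. It is built on the pSH-EFIRES-P backbone and is propagated in E. coli through a high-copy ColE1/pUC-type origin with ampicillin selection. An f1 origin and short remnants of lacZα and a tetracycline resistance gene are also annotated in the bacterial portion. The cassette is flanked by left and right AAVS1 homology arms, so that a nuclease-induced break at the locus (the record lists CRISPR and TALEN as vector types) can be repaired by homology-directed insertion of the payload.

Between the arms, a synthetic poly(A) signal and an α2-globin transcriptional pause site sit upstream of the expression unit, elements generally used to block read-through transcription from the surrounding sequence. The EF-1α promoter, followed by a chimeric intron, drives a single bicistronic transcript. Its first cistron is a codon-optimized Arabidopsis thaliana AFB2 (auxin signaling F-box 2) fused at its C terminus to mCherry. An EMCV IRES then permits translation of puromycin N-acetyltransferase from the same message, which terminates at an SV40 poly(A) signal. Because drug resistance is linked to the AFB2-mCherry transcript, puromycin selection enriches for expressing cells, and mCherry fluorescence allows further enrichment by FACS.

AFB2 is an auxin receptor F-box protein that assembles into SCF E3 ubiquitin ligase complexes and directs Aux/IAA proteins to proteasomal degradation. The construct is used to generate human cell lines stably expressing this receptor as part of an auxin-inducible degron system, which the associated publication reports to have low basal degradation.
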