Features (pLannotate 1.2.2; 21 found; start..end, strand, type, name):
    306..894     -  rep_origin     ori: high-copy-number ColE1/pMB1/pBR322/pUC origin of replication
   1065..1925    -  CDS            AmpR: β-lactamase; bla; confers resistance to ampicillin, carbenicillin, and related antibiotics
   1926..2030    -  promoter       AmpR promoter: bla
   2057..2485    +  rep_origin     f1 ori (sequence partly withheld): f1 bacteriophage origin of replication; arrow indicates direction of (+) strand synthesis
   2517..2584    -  CDS            lacZα (fragment): LacZα fragment of β-galactosidase; lacZ fragment
   3211..3712    +  misc_feature   HA-L: left homology arm from the adeno-associated virus integration site (AAVS1) within intron 1 of the human PPP1R12C gene
   3858..3906    +  polyA_signal   poly(A) signal: synthetic polyadenylation signal
   3920..4011    +  misc_feature   pause site: RNA polymerase II transcriptional pause signal from the human α2 globin gene
   4023..5185    +  promoter       EF-1α promoter: strong constitutive promoter for human elongation factor EF-1α
   5224..5356    +  intron         chimeric intron: chimera between introns from human β-globin and immunoglobulin heavy chain genes
   5401..5419    +  promoter       T7 promoter: promoter for bacteriophage T7 RNA polymerase
   5419..5442    +  misc_feature   MCS (fragment): multiple cloning site
   5446..7170    +  CDS            AFB2: AFB2_ARATH - Also known as LRF2. Experimental evidence at protein level: Swiss-Prot protein existence level 1. Component of SCF(ASK-cullin-F-box) E3 ubiquitin ligase complexes, which may mediate the ubiquitination and subsequent proteasomal degradation of target proteins. Confers sensitivity to the virulent bacterial pathogen P.syringae (By similarity). Auxin receptor that mediates Aux/IAA proteins proteasomal degradation and auxin- regulated transcription. Involved in embryogenesis regulation by auxin. From Arabidopsis thaliana (Mouse-ear cress).
   7185..7893    +  CDS            mCherry (fragment): monomeric derivative of DsRed fluorescent protein (Shaner et al., 2004) mammalian codon-optimized
   8016..8478    +  misc_feature   IRES: internal ribosome entry site (IRES) of the encephalomyocarditis virus (EMCV)
   8486..9082    +  CDS            PuroR: puromycin N-acetyltransferase; pac from Streptomyces alboniger; confers resistance to puromycin
   9132..9197    +  CDS            dmpM (fragment): DMPM_STRAD - Protein inferred from homology: Swiss-Prot protein existence level 3. From Streptomyces alboniger.
   9210..9293    +  CDS            large T antigen (fragment): large T antigen from SV40 (simian virus 40)
   9316..9397    +  polyA_signal   SV40 poly(A) signal: SV40 polyadenylation signal
   9425..10261   +  misc_feature   HA-R: right homology arm from the adeno-associated virus integration site (AAVS1) within intron 1 of the human PPP1R12C gene
  10667..126     +  CDS            TcR (fragment) (across the origin): tetracycline efflux protein; tet; confers resistance to tetracycline
>Addgene plasmid #129716 | pSH-EFIRES-P-AtAFB2-mCherry | addgene full sequence | sequence record 254750 | Addgene NGS Result
CGATGCCCTTGAGAGCCTTCAACCCAGTCAGCTCCTTCCGGTGGGCGCGGGGCATGACTATCGTCGCCGC
ACTTATGACTGTCTTCTTTATCATGCAACTCGTAGGACAGGTGCCGGCAGCGCTCTTCCGCTTCCTCGCT
CACTGACTCGCTGCGCTCGGTCGTTCGGCTGCGGCGAGCGGTATCAGCTCACTCAAAGGCGGTAATACGG
TTATCCACAGAATCAGGGGATAACGCAGGAAAGAACATGTGAGCAAAAGGCCAGCAAAAGGCCAGGAACC
GTAAAAAGGCCGCGTTGCTGGCGTTTTTCCATAGGCTCCGCCCCCCTGACGAGCATCACAAAAATCGACG
CTCAAGTCAGAGGTGGCGAAACCCGACAGGACTATAAAGATACCAGGCGTTTCCCCCTGGAAGCTCCCTC
GTGCGCTCTCCTGTTCCGACCCTGCCGCTTACCGGATACCTGTCCGCCTTTCTCCCTTCGGGAAGCGTGG
CGCTTTCTCATAGCTCACGCTGTAGGTATCTCAGTTCGGTGTAGGTCGTTCGCTCCAAGCTGGGCTGTGT
GCACGAACCCCCCGTTCAGCCCGACCGCTGCGCCTTATCCGGTAACTATCGTCTTGAGTCCAACCCGGTA
AGACACGACTTATCGCCACTGGCAGCAGCCACTGGTAACAGGATTAGCAGAGCGAGGTATGTAGGCGGTG
CTACAGAGTTCTTGAAGTGGTGGCCTAACTACGGCTACACTAGAAGAACAGTATTTGGTATCTGCGCTCT
GCTGAAGCCAGTTACCTTCGGAAAAAGAGTTGGTAGCTCTTGATCCGGCAAACAAACCACCGCTGGTAGC
GGTGGTTTTTTTGTTTGCAAGCAGCAGATTACGCGCAGAAAAAAAGGATCTCAAGAAGATCCTTTGATCT
TTTCTACGGGGTCTGACGCTCAGTGGAACGAAAACTCACGTTAAGGGATTTTGGTCATGAGATTATCAAA
AAGGATCTTCACCTAGATCCTTTTAAATTAAAAATGAAGTTTTAAATCAATCTAAAGTATATATGAGTAA
ACTTGGTCTGACAGTTACCAATGCTTAATCAGTGAGGCACCTATCTCAGCGATCTGTCTATTTCGTTCAT
CCATAGTTGCCTGACTCCCCGTCGTGTAGATAACTACGATACGGGAGGGCTTACCATCTGGCCCCAGTGC
TGCAATGATACCGCGAGACCCACGCTCACCGGCTCCAGATTTATCAGCAATAAACCAGCCAGCCGGAAGG
GCCGAGCGCAGAAGTGGTCCTGCAACTTTATCCGCCTCCATCCAGTCTATTAATTGTTGCCGGGAAGCTA
GAGTAAGTAGTTCGCCAGTTAATAGTTTGCGCAACGTTGTTGCCATTGCTACAGGCATCGTGGTGTCACG
CTCGTCGTTTGGTATGGCTTCATTCAGCTCCGGTTCCCAACGATCAAGGCGAGTTACATGATCCCCCATG
TTGTGCAAAAAAGCGGTTAGCTCCTTCGGTCCTCCGATCGTTGTCAGAAGTAAGTTGGCCGCAGTGTTAT
CACTCATGGTTATGGCAGCACTGCATAATTCTCTTACTGTCATGCCATCCGTAAGATGCTTTTCTGTGAC
TGGTGAGTACTCAACCAAGTCATTCTGAGAATAGTGTATGCGGCGACCGAGTTGCTCTTGCCCGGCGTCA
ATACGGGATAATACCGCGCCACATAGCAGAACTTTAAAAGTGCTCATCATTGGAAAACGTTCTTCGGGGC
GAAAACTCTCAAGGATCTTACCGCTGTTGAGATCCAGTTCGATGTAACCCACTCGTGCACCCAACTGATC
TTCAGCATCTTTTACTTTCACCAGCGTTTCTGGGTGAGCAAAAACAGGAAGGCAAAATGCCGCAAAAAAG
GGAATAAGGGCGACACGGAAATGTTGAATACTCATACTCTTCCTTTTTCAATATTATTGAAGCATTTATC
AGGGTTATTGTCTCATGAGCGGATACATATTTGAATGTATTTAGAAAAATAAACAAATAGGGGTTCCGCG
CACATTTCCCCGAAAAGTGCCACCTG
[124 nt withheld, positions 2057-2180]
C
[91 nt withheld, positions 2182-2272]
A
[49 nt withheld, positions 2274-2322]
CCTTTGACGTTGGAGTCCACGTTCTTT
[37 nt withheld, positions 2350-2386]
ACCCTATCTCGGTCTATTCTTTTGATTTATAAGGGATTTTGCCGATTTCGGCCTATTGGTTAAAAAATGA
GCTGATTTAACAAAAATTTAACGCGAATTTTAACAAAATATTAACGCTTACAATTTGCCATTCGCCATTC
AGGCTGCGCAACTGTTGGGAAGGGCGATCGGTGCGGGCCTCTTCGCTATTACGCCAGCCCAAGCTACCAT
GATAAGTAAGTAATATTAAGGTACGGGAGGTACTTGGAGCGGCCGTCGACCTACTCTCTTCCGCATTGGA
GTCGCTTTAACTGGCCCTGGCTTTGGCAGCCTGTGCTGACCCATGCAGTCCTCCTTACCATCCCTCCCTC
GACTTCCCCTCTTCCGATGTTGAGCCCCTCCAGCCGGTCCTGGACTTTGTCTCCTTCCCTGCCCTGCCCT
CTCCTGAACCTGAGCCAGCTCCCATAGCTCAGTCTGGTCTATCTGCCTGGCCCTGGCCATTGTCACTTTG
CGCTGCCCTCCTCTCGCCCCCGAGTGCCCTTGCTGTGCCGCCGGAACTCTGCCCTCTAACGCTGCCGTCT
CTCTCCTGAGTCCGGACCACTTTGAGCTCTACTGGCTTCTGCGCCGCCTCTGGCCCACTGTTTCCCCTTC
CCAGGCAGGTCCTGCTTTCTCTGACCTGCATTCTCTCCCCTGGGCCTGTGCCGCTTTCTGTCTGCAGCTT
GTGGCCTGGGTCACCTCTACGGCTGGCCCAGATCCTTCCCTGCCGCCTCCTTCAGGTTCCGTCTTCCTCC
ACTCCCTCTTCCCCTTGCTCTCTGCTGTGTTGCTGCCCAAGGATGCTCTTTCCGGAGCACTTCCTTCTCG
GCGCTGCACCACGTGATGTCCTCTGAGCGGATCCTCCCCGTGTCTGGGTCCTCTCCGGGCATCTCTCCTC
CCTCACCCAACCCCATGCCGTCTTCACTCGCTGGGTTCCCTTTTCCTTCTCCTTCTGGGGCCTGTGCCAT
CTCTCGTTTCTTAGGATGGCCTTCTCCGACGGATGTCTCCCTTGCGTCCCGCCTCCCCTTCTTGTAGGCC
TGCATCATCACCGTTTTTCTGGACAACCCCAAAGTACCCCGTCTCCCTGGCTTTAGCCACCTCTCCATCC
TCTTGCTTTCTTTGCCTGGACACCCCGTTCTCCTGTGGATTCGGGTCACCTCTCACTCCTTTCATTTGGG
CAGCTCCCCTACCCCCCTTACCTCTCTAGTCTGTGCTAGCTCTTCCAGCCCCCTGTCATGGCATCTTCCA
GGGGTCCGAGAGCTCAGCTAGTCTTCTTCCTCCAACCCGGGCCCCTATGTCCACTTCAGGACAGCATGTT
TGCTGCCTCCAGGGATCCTGTGTCCCCGAGCTGGGACCACCTTATATTCCCAGGGCCGGTTAATGTGGCT
CTGGTTCTGGGTACTTTTATCTGTCCCCTCCACCCCACAGTGGGGCGCATGCGTGGAATTATCACCTCGA
GAATAAAATATCTTTATTTTCATTACATCTGTGTGTTGGTTTTTTGTGTGAATCGATAGTACTAACATAC
GCTCTCCATCAAAACAAAACGAAACAAAACAAACTAGCAAAATAGGCTGTCCCCAGTGCAAGTGCAGGTG
CCAGAACATTTCTCTACTAGTCGTGAGGCTCCGGTGCCCGTCAGTGGGCAGAGCGCACATCGCCCACAGT
CCCCGAGAAGTTGGGGGGAGGGGTCGGCAATTGAACCGGTGCCTAGAGAAGGTGGCGCGGGGTAAACTGG
GAAAGTGATGTCGTGTACTGGCTCCGCCTTTTTCCCGAGGGTGGGGGAGAACCGTATATAAGTGCAGTAG
TCGCCGTGAACGTTCTTTTTCGCAACGGGTTTGCCGCCAGAACACAGGTAAGTGCCGTGTGTGGTTCCCG
CGGGCCTGGCCTCTTTACGGGTTATGGCCCTTGCGTGCCTTGAATTACTTCCACCTGGCTCCAGTACGTG
ATTCTTGATCCCGAGCTGGAGCCAGGGGCGGGCCTTGCGCTTTAGGAGCCCCTTCGCCTCGTGCTTGAGT
TGAGGCCTGGCCTGGGCGCTGGGGCCGCCGCGTGCGAATCTGGTGGCACCTTCGCGCCTGTCTCGCTGCT
TTCGATAAGTCTCTAGCCATTTAAAATTTTTGATGACCTGCTGCGACGCTTTTTTTCTGGCAAGATAGTC
TTGTAAATGCGGGCCAGGATCTGCACACTGGTATTTCGGTTTTTGGGGCCGCGGGCGGCGACGGGGCCCG
TGCGTCCCAGCGCACATGTTCGGCGAGGCGGGGCCTGCGAGCGCGGCCACCGAGAATCGGACGGGGGTAG
TCTCAAGCTGGCCGGCCTGCTCTGGTGCCTGGCCTCGCGCCGCCGTGTATCGCCCCGCCCTGGGCGGCAA
GGCTGGCCCGGTCGGCACCAGTTGCGTGAGCGGAAAGATGGCCGCTTCCCGGCCCTGCTCCAGGGGGCTC
AAAATGGAGGACGCGGCGCTCGGGAGAGCGGGCGGGTGAGTCACCCACACAAAGGAAAGGGGCCTTTCCG
TCCTCAGCCGTCGCTTCATGTGACTCCACGGAGTACCGGGCGCCGTCCAGGCACCTCGATTAGTTCTGGA
GCTTTTGGAGTACGTCGTCTTTAGGTTGGGGGGAGGGGTTTTATGCGATGGAGTTTCCCCACACTGAGTG
GGTGGAGACTGAAGTTAGGCCAGCTTGGCACTTGATGTAATTCTCCTTGGAATTTGCCCTTTTTGAGTTT
GGATCTTGGTTCATTCTCAAGCCTCAGACAGTGGTTCAAAGTTTTTTTCTTCCATTTCAGGTGTCGTGAA
CACGGGCTGCAGAAGTTGGTCGTGAGGCACTGGGCAGGTAAGTATCAAGGTTACAAGACAGGTTTAAGGA
GACCAATAGAAACTGGGCTTGTCGAGACAGAGAAGACTCTTGCGTTTCTGATAGGCACCTATTGGTCTTA
CTGACATCCACTTTGCCTTTCTCTCCACAGGTGTCCACTCCCAGTTCAATTACAGCTCTTAAGGCTAGAG
TACTTAATACGACTCACTATAGGCTAGCGCTACCGGACTCAGATCTACCATGAACTACTTTCCCGATGAG
GTCATTGAGCACGTCTTTGATTTCGTCACAAGCCACAAGGATAGGAACGCCATTAGCCTGGTCTGTAAGA
GCTGGTACAAGATCGAGCGGTATTCCAGACAGAAGGTGTTCATCGGCAACTGCTACGCCATCAATCCAGA
GAGGCTGCTGCGGAGATTTCCCTGTCTGAAGAGCCTGACCCTGAAGGGCAAGCCCCACTTCGCCGACTTT
AACCTGGTGCCTCACGAGTGGGGAGGATTCGTGCTGCCATGGATCGAGGCCCTGGCACGGTCCAGAGTGG
GCCTGGAGGAGCTGAGGCTGAAGCGCATGGTGGTGACAGACGAGTCTCTGGAGCTGCTGTCTCGGAGCTT
CGTGAACTTCAAGAGCCTGGTGCTGGTGTCCTGCGAGGGCTTTACCACAGATGGCCTGGCAAGCATCGCA
GCAAACTGTAGGCACCTGCGGGACCTGGACCTGCAGGAGAATGAGATCGACGATCACAGAGGCCAGTGGC
TGTCCTGCTTCCCCGATACCTGTACCACACTGGTGACACTGAACTTTGCCTGCCTGGAGGGCGAGACAAA
TCTGGTGGCCCTGGAGAGGCTGGTGGCACGCTCTCCCAACCTGAAGAGCCTGAAGCTGAATAGGGCAGTG
CCTCTGGACGCACTGGCAAGACTGATGGCATGCGCACCACAGATCGTGGATCTGGGCGTGGGCTCCTACG
AGAACGACCCTGATTCCGAGTCTTATCTGAAGCTGATGGCCGTGATCAAGAAGTGTACCAGCCTGCGCAG
CCTGTCCGGCTTCCTGGAGGCAGCACCTCACTGCCTGTCCGCCTTTCACCCAATCTGTCACAACCTGACA
TCCCTGAATCTGTCTTACGCCGCCGAGATCCACGGCTCCCACCTGATCAAGCTGATCCAGCACTGCAAGA
AGCTGCAGAGGCTGTGGATCCTGGACTCCATCGGCGATAAGGGCCTGGAGGTGGTGGCCTCTACCTGTAA
GGAGCTGCAGGAGCTGCGCGTGTTCCCATCTGACCTGCTGGGAGGAGGAAACACCGCAGTGACAGAGGAG
GGCCTGGTGGCAATCTCTGCCGGATGCCCCAAGCTGCACAGCATCCTGTATTTTTGTCAGCAGATGACCA
ACGCCGCCCTGGTGACAGTGGCCAAGAACTGCCCCAATTTCATCAGGTTTCGCCTGTGCATCCTGGAGCC
CAATAAGCCTGACCACGTGACATCTCAGCCTCTGGATGAGGGCTTCGGCGCCATCGTGAAGGCCTGCAAG
AGCCTGAGGCGCCTGTCTCTGAGCGGCCTGCTGACCGACCAGGTGTTCCTGTACATCGGCATGTATGCCA
ACCAGCTGGAGATGCTGTCTATCGCCTTTGCCGGCGACACAGATAAGGGCATGCTGTACGTGCTGAATGG
CTGTAAGAAGATGAAGAAGCTGGAGATCAGAGACAGCCCTTTTGGCGATACCGCCCTGCTGGCAGACGTG
AGCAAGTATGAGACAATGCGGAGCCTGTGGATGAGCTCCTGCGAGGTGACCCTGAGCGGCTGTAAGAGAC
TGGCCGAGAAGGCCCCATGGCTGAACGTGGAGATCATCAACGAGAATGACAACAATAGGATGGAGGAGAA
TGGCCACGAGGGCCGCCAGAAGGTGGATAAGCTGTATCTGTATAGGACCGTCGTCGGGACTCGGATGGAT
GCCCCCCCCTTTGTCTGGATTCTGGGCGGATCTGGCGGGGTGAGCAAGGGCGAGGAGGATAACATGGCCA
TCATCAAGGAGTTCATGCGCTTCAAGGTGCACATGGAGGGCTCCGTGAACGGCCACGAGTTCGAGATCGA
GGGCGAGGGCGAGGGCCGCCCCTACGAGGGCACCCAGACCGCCAAGCTGAAGGTGACCAAGGGTGGCCCC
CTGCCCTTCGCCTGGGACATCCTGTCCCCTCAGTTCATGTACGGCTCCAAGGCCTACGTGAAGCACCCCG
CCGACATCCCCGACTACTTGAAGCTGTCCTTCCCCGAGGGCTTCAAGTGGGAGCGCGTGATGAACTTCGA
GGACGGCGGCGTGGTGACCGTGACCCAGGACTCCTCCCTGCAGGACGGCGAGTTCATCTACAAGGTGAAG
CTGCGCGGCACCAACTTCCCCTCCGACGGCCCCGTAATGCAGAAGAAGACCATGGGCTGGGAGGCCTCCT
CCGAGCGGATGTACCCCGAGGACGGCGCCCTGAAGGGCGAGATCAAGCAGAGGCTGAAGCTGAAGGACGG
CGGCCACTACGACGCTGAGGTCAAGACCACCTACAAGGCCAAGAAGCCCGTGCAGCTGCCCGGCGCCTAC
AACGTCAACATCAAGTTGGACATCACCTCCCACAACGAGGACTACACCATCGTGGAACAGTACGAACGCG
CCGAGGGCCGCCACTCCACCGGCGGCATGGACGAGCTGTACAAGTAGCGGCCGCTCTAGCCCAATTCCGC
CCCCCCCCCTAACGTTACTGGCCGAAGCCGCTTGGAATAAGGCCGGTGTGCGTTTGTCTATATGTTATTT
TCCACCATATTGCCGTCTTTTGGCAATGTGAGGGCCCGGAAACCTGGCCCTGTCTTCTTGACGAGCATTC
CTAGGGGTCTTTCCCCTCTCGCCAAAGGAATGCAAGGTCTGTTGAATGTCGTGAAGGAAGCAGTTCCTCT
GGAAGCTTCTTGAAGACAAACAACGTCTGTAGCGACCCTTTGCAGGCAGCGGAACCCCCCACCTGGCGAC
AGGTGCCTCTGCGGCCAAAAGCCACGTGTATAAGATACACCTGCAAAGGCGGCACAACCCCAGTGCCACG
TTGTGAGTTGGATAGTTGTGGAAAGAGTCAAATGGCTCTCCTCAAGCGTATTCAACAAGGGGCTGAAGGA
TGCCCAGAAGGTACCCCATTGTATGGGATCTGATCTGGGGCCTCGGTGCACATGCTTTACATGTGTTTAG
TCGAGGTTAAAAAAACGTCTAGGCCCCCCGAACCACGGGGACGTGGTTTTCCTTTGAAAAACACGATGAT
AATATGGGCACCGAGTACAAGCCCACGGTGCGCCTCGCCACCCGCGACGACGTCCCCCGGGCCGTACGCA
CCCTCGCCGCCGCGTTCGCCGACTACCCCGCCACGCGCCACACCGTCGACCCGGACCGCCACATCGAGCG
GGTCACCGAGCTGCAAGAACTCTTCCTCACGCGCGTCGGGCTCGACATCGGCAAGGTGTGGGTCGCGGAC
GACGGCGCCGCGGTGGCGGTCTGGACCACGCCGGAGAGCGTCGAAGCGGGGGCGGTGTTCGCCGAGATCG
GCCCGCGCATGGCCGAGTTGAGCGGTTCCCGGCTGGCCGCGCAGCAACAGATGGAAGGCCTCCTGGCGCC
GCACCGGCCCAAGGAGCCCGCGTGGTTCCTGGCCACCGTCGGCGTCTCGCCCGACCACCAGGGCAAGGGT
CTGGGCAGCGCCGTCGTGCTCCCCGGAGTGGAGGCGGCCGAGCGCGCCGGGGTGCCCGCCTTCCTGGAGA
CCTCCGCGCCCCGCAACCTCCCCTTCTACGAGCGGCTCGGCTTCACCGTCACCGCCGACGTCGAGGTGCC
CGAAGGACCGCGCACCTGGTGCATGACCCGCAAGCCCGGTGCCTGACGCCCGCCCCACGACCCGCAGCGC
CCGACCGAAAGGAGCGCACGACCCCATGGCTCCGACCGAAGCCACCCGGGGCGGCCCCGCCGACCCCGCA
CCCGCCCCCGAGGCCCACCGACTCTAGCTAGAGGATCATAATCAGCCATACCACATTTGTAGAGGTTTTA
CTTGCTTTAAAAAACCTCCCACACCTCCCCCTGAACCTGAAACATAAAATGAATGCAATTGTTGTTGTTA
ACTTGTTTATTGCAGCTTATAATGGTTACAAATAAAGCAATAGCATCACAAATTTCACAAATAAAGCATT
TTTTTCACTGCATTCTAGTTGTGGTTTGTCCATGCATCACTAGGGACAGGATTGGTGACAGAAAAGCCCC
ATCCTTAGGCCTCCTCCTTCCTAGTCTCCTGATATTGGGTCTAACCCCCACCTCCTGTTAGGCAGATTCC
TTATCTGGTGACACACCCCCATTTCCTGGAGCCATCTCTCTCCTTGCCAGAACCTCTAAGGTTTGCTTAC
GATGGAGCCAGAGAGGATCCTGGGAGGGAGAGCTTGGCAGGGGGTGGGAGGGAAGGGGGGGATGCGTGAC
CTGCCCGGTTCTCAGTGGCCACCCTGCGCTACCCTCTCCCAGAACCTGAGCTGCTCTGACGCGGCTGTCT
GGTGCGTTTCACTGATCCTGGTGCTGCAGCTTCCTTACACTTCCCAAGAGGAGAAGCAGTTTGGAAAAAC
AAAATCAGAATAAGTTGGTCCTGAGTTCTAACTTTGGCTCTTCACCTTTCTAGTCCCCAATTTATATTGT
TCCTCCGTGCGTCAGTTTTACCTGTGAGATAAGGCCAGTAGCCAGCCCCGTCCTGGCAGGGCTGTGGTGA
GGAGGGGGGTGTCCGTGTGGAAAACTCCCTTTGTGAGAATGGTGCGTCCTAGGTGTTCACCAGGTCGTGG
CCGCCTCTACTCCCTTTCTCTTTCTCCATCCTTCTTTCCTTAAAGAGTCCCCAGTGCTATCTGGGACATA
TTCCTCCGCCCAGAGCAGGGTCCCGCTTCCCTAAGGCCCTGCTCTGGGCTTCTGGGTTTGAGTCCTTGGC
AAGCCCAGGAGAGGCGCTCAGGCTTCCCTGTCCCCCTTCCTCGTCCACCATCTCATGCCCCTGGCTCTCC
TGCCCCTTCCCTACAGGGGTTCCTGGCTCTGCTCTTCAGACTGAGCCCCGTTCCCCTGCATCCCCGTTCC
CCTGCATCCCCCTTCCCCTGCATCCCCCAGAGGCCCCAGGCCACCTACTTGGCCTGGACCCCACGAGAGG
CCACCCCAGCCCTGTCTACCAGGCTGCCTTTTGGGTGGATTCTCCTCCAACTGTGGGGTGACTGCTTGGC
AAACTCACTCTTCGGGGTATCCCAGGAGGCCTGGAGCATTGGGGTGGGCTGGGGTTCAGAGAGGAGGGAT
TCCCTTCTCAGGTTACGTGGCCAAGAAGCAGGGGAGCTGGGTTTGGGTCAGGTCTGGGTGTGGGGTGACC
AGCTTATGCTGTTTGCCCAGGACAGCCTAGTTTTAGCGCTGAAACCCTCAGTCCTAGGAAAACAGGGATG
GTTGGTCACTGTCTCTGGGCTCGAC
